Addgene plasmid #245529: pICSL30001
Purpose: Level 0 Golden Gate part N-Terminal Tag with overhangs CCAT - AATG
Depositing lab: Mark Youles. Depositing organization: Sainsbury Laboratory, Norwich.
Backbone
  Vector backbone: pICSL01002
  Backbone size w/o insert (bp): 2246
  Vector type: Synthetic Biology
Growth in bacteria
  Bacterial resistance: Spectinomycin, 50 μg/mL
  Growth temperature: 37°C
  Growth strain: DH5alpha
  Copy number: High Copy
Gene/Insert
  Gene/Insert name: N-Terminal tag SplitYFP tag- N terminus of YFP
  Species: Aequorea victoria
  Insert size (bp): 487
  Mutation: BsaI/BpiI sites removed by point-mutation
  Cloning method: Restriction Enzyme; 5′ cloning site BsaI (destroyed during cloning); 3′ cloning site BsaI (destroyed during cloning)
  Sequencing primers: 5′ TCACATGTTCTTTCCTGCG; 3′ GTCTCATGAGCGGATACATATTTGAATG
Terms and licenses: Academic/Nonprofit Terms; Industry Terms: Not Available to Industry
Depositor comments: Level 0 N-Terminal tag module used for GoldenGate assemblies using the MoClo overhang syntax
How to cite: pICSL30001 was a gift from Mark Youles (Addgene plasmid # 245529 ; http://n2t.net/addgene:245529 ; RRID:Addgene_245529)
