[The description below was written by a language model from this plasmid's Addgene catalogue record and pLannotate feature annotations shown in this document.]
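Description:
pICSL30001 is a Level 0 Golden Gate (MoClo syntax) part plasmid built on the pICSL01002 backbone and intended for synthetic biology assemblies rather than for direct expression. It is a small construct (about 2.7 kb in the sequenced record, consistent with a 2,246 bp backbone plus a 487 bp insert) that is propagated in E. coli at high copy from a ColE1/pUC-type origin and selected with spectinomycin through the aadA aminoglycoside adenylyltransferase gene. An AmpR (bla) promoter annotated upstream of aadA in the same orientation may drive the marker. The short lacI, gentamicin acetyltransferase and integrase fragments detected nearby appear to be non-functional remnants, probably carried over with the backbone and resistance cassette.

The payload is an N-terminal tag module encoding the N-terminal half of a split YFP derived from Aequorea victoria. The automated annotation matches it to VN155(I152L), an improved N-terminal fragment of mVenus developed for bimolecular fluorescence complementation (BiFC). Internal BsaI and BpiI sites have been removed by point mutation so the part is compatible with Type IIS assembly, and it is defined by CCAT and AATG overhangs, the standard MoClo positions for an N-terminal tag placed between a promoter/5′ UTR part and a coding sequence. No promoter or terminator for the tag is carried in this plasmid; these come from other Level 0 parts during assembly of a transcription unit. The module would typically be fused upstream of a protein of interest and paired with a partner carrying the complementary C-terminal YFP fragment, so that fluorescence is reconstituted when the two proteins interact. The record does not specify a downstream expression host.
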