Features (pLannotate 1.2.2; 7 found; start..end, strand, type, name):
      3..458     +  CDS            VN155(I152L): improved N-terminal fragment of mVenus for use in bimolecular fluorescence complementation (BiFC) (Kodama and Hu, 2010)
    506..555     -  CDS            lacI (fragment): lac repressor; lacI; The lac repressor binds to the lac operator to inhibit transcription in E. coli. This inhibition can be relieved by adding lactose or isopropyl-β-D-thiogalactopyranoside (IPTG).
    738..1326    -  rep_origin     ori: high-copy-number ColE1/pMB1/pBR322/pUC origin of replication
   1500..2288    -  CDS            aadA: S3AD_ECOLX - Experimental evidence at protein level: Swiss-Prot protein existence level 1. Mediates bacterial resistance to the antibiotics streptomycin and spectinomycin. From Escherichia coli.
   2295..2351    -  CDS            GmR (fragment): gentamycin acetyltransferase; aacC1; confers resistance to gentamycin
   2439..2519    +  CDS            int (fragment): INT2_ECOLX - Protein inferred from homology: Swiss-Prot protein existence level 3. Putative integrase believed to be involved in the insertion of antibiotic resistance genes into plasmids and transposons. From Escherichia coli.
   2510..2614    -  promoter       AmpR promoter: bla
>Addgene plasmid #245529 | pICSL30001 | addgene full sequence | sequence record 495461 | Addgene NGS Result
CCATGGTGAGCAAGGGCGAGGAGCTGTTCACCGGGGTGGTGCCCATCCTGGTCGAGCTGGACGGCGACGT
AAACGGCCACAAGTTCAGCGTGTCCGGCGAGGGCGAGGGCGATGCCACCTACGGCAAGCTGACCCTGAAG
CTGATCTGCACCACCGGCAAGCTGCCCGTGCCCTGGCCCACCCTCGTGACCACCCTGGGCTACGGCCTGC
AGTGCTTCGCCCGCTACCCCGACCACATGAAGCAGCACGACTTCTTCAAGTCCGCCATGCCCGAAGGCTA
CGTCCAGGAGCGCACCATCTTCTTCAAGGACGACGGCAACTACAAGACCCGCGCCGAGGTGAAGTTCGAG
GGCGACACCCTGGTGAACCGCATCGAGCTGAAGGGCATCGACTTCAAGGAGGACGGCAACATCCTGGGGC
ACAAGCTGGAGTACAACTACAACAGCCACAACGTCTATATCATGGCCGGTAACGCGGCTATTAGATCAAT
GTGAGACCACGAGTGATTAATGAATCGGCCAACGCGCGGGGAGAGGCGGTTTGCGTATTGGGCGCTCTTC
CGCTTCCTCGCTCACTGACTCGCTGCGCTCGGTCGTTCGGCTGCGGCGAGCGGTATCAGCTCACTCAAAG
GCGGTAATACGGTTATCCACAGAATCAGGGGATAACGCAGGAAAGAACATGTGAGCAAAAGGCCAGCAAA
AGGCCAGGAACCGTAAAAAGGCCGCGTTGCTGGCGTTTTTCCATAGGCTCCGCCCCCCTGACGAGCATCA
CAAAAATCGACGCTCAAGTCAGAGGTGGCGAAACCCGACAGGACTATAAAGATACCAGGCGTTTCCCCCT
GGAAGCTCCCTCGTGCGCTCTCCTGTTCCGACCCTGCCGCTTACCGGATACCTGTCCGCCTTTCTCCCTT
CGGGAAGCGTGGCGCTTTCTCATAGCTCACGCTGTAGGTATCTCAGTTCGGTGTAGGTCGTTCGCTCCAA
GCTGGGCTGTGTGCACGAACCCCCCGTTCAGCCCGACCGCTGCGCCTTATCCGGTAACTATCGTCTTGAG
TCCAACCCGGTAAGACACGACTTATCGCCACTGGCAGCAGCCACTGGTAACAGGATTAGCAGAGCGAGGT
ATGTAGGCGGTGCTACAGAGTTCTTGAAGTGGTGGCCTAACTACGGCTACACTAGAAGAACAGTATTTGG
TATCTGCGCTCTGCTGAAGCCAGTTACCTTCGGAAAAAGAGTTGGTAGCTCTTGATCCGGCAAACAAACC
ACCGCTGGTAGCGGTGGTTTTTTTGTTTGCAAGCAGCAGATTACGCGCAGAAAAAAAGGATCTCAAGAAG
ATCCTTTGATCTTTTCTACGGGGTCTGACGCTCAGTGGAACGAAAACTCACGTTAAGGGATTTTGGTCAT
GAGATTATCAAAAAGGATCTTCACCTAGATCCTTTTAAATTAAAAATGAAGTTTTAAATCAATCTAAAGT
ATATATGAGTAAACTTGGTCTGACAGTTATTTGCCGACTACCTTGGTGATCTCGCCTTTTACGTAATGGA
CAAATTCTTCCAACTGATCTGCGCGCGAGGCCAAGCGATCTTCTTCTTGTCCAAGATAAGCCTGTCTAGC
TTCAAGTATGACGGGCTGATACTGGGCCGGCAGGCGCTCCATTGCCCAGTCGGCAGCGACATCCTTCGGC
GCGATTTTGCCGGTTACTGCGCTGTACCAAATGCGGGACAACGTAAGCACTACATTTCGCTCATCGCCAG
CCCAGTCGGGCGGCGAGTTCCATAGCGTTAAGGTTTCATTTAGCGCCTCAAATAGATCCTGTTCAGGAAC
CGGATCAAAGAGTTCCTCCGCCGCTGGACCTACCAAGGCAACGCTATGTTCTCTTGCTTTTGTCAGCAAG
ATAGCCAGATCAATGTCGATCGTGGCTGGCTCGAAGATACCTGCAAGAATGTCATTGCGCTGCCATTCTC
CAAATTGCAGTTCGCGCTTAGCTGGATAACGCCACGGAATGATGTCGTCGTGCACAACAATGGTGACTTC
TACAGCGCGGAGAATCTCGCTCTCTCCAGGGGAAGCCGAAGTTTCCAAAAGGTCGTTGATCAAAGCTCGC
CGCGTTGTTTCATCAAGCCTTACGGTCACCGTAACCAGCAAATCAATATCGCTGTGTGGCTTCAGGCCGC
CATCCACTGCGGAGCCGTACAAATGTACGGCCAGCAACGTCGGTTCGAGATGGCGCTCGATGACGCCAAC
TACCTCTGATAGTTGAGTCGATACTTCGGCGATCACCGCTTCCCTCATGATGTTTAACTTTGTTTTAGGG
CGACTGCCCTGCTGCGTAACATCGTTGCTGCTCCATAACATCAAACATCGACCCACGGCGTAACGCGCTT
GCTGCTTGGATGCCCGAGGCATAGACTGTACCCCAAAAAAAAACAGTCATAACAAGCCATGAAAACCGCC
ACTGCGCCGTTACCACCGCTGCGTTCGGTCAAGGTTCTGGACCAGTTGCGTGAGCGCATACTCTTCCTTT
TTCAATATTATTGAAGCATTTATCAGGGTTATTGTCTCATGAGCGGATACATATTTGAATGTATTTAGAA
AAATAAACAAATAGGGGTTCCGCGCACATTTCCCCGAAAAGTGCCACCTGACGTCTAAGAAACCATTATT
ATCATGACATTAACCTATAAAAATAGGCGTATCACGAGGCCCTTTCGTCCACTGAAGAGCCACTGTGGTC
TCA
